>Addgene plasmid #75401 | pEGB 35s:dCas:BRD:tNos (GB1172) | addgene full sequence | sequence record 177256 | Addgene NGS Result
GGAGACTAGAGCCAAGCTGATCTCCTTTGCCCCGGAGATCACCATGGACGACTTTCTCTATCTCTACGAT
CTAGGAAGAAAGTTCGACGGAGAAGGTGACGATACCATGTTCACCACCGATAATGAGAAGATTAGCCTCT
TCAATTTCAGAAAGAATGCTGACCCACAGATGGTTAGAGAGGCCTACGCGGCAGGTCTGATCAAGACGAT
CTACCCGAGTAATAATCTCCAGGAGATCAAATACCTTCCCAAGAAGGTTAAAGATGCAGTCAAAAGATTC
AGGACTAACTGCATCAAGAACACAGAGAAAGATATATTTCTCAAGATCAGAAGTACTATTCCAGTATGGA
CGATTCAAGGCTTGCTTCATAAACCAAGGCAAGTAATAGAGATTGGAGTCTCTAAGAAAGTAGTTCCTAC
TGAATCAAAGGCCATGGAGTCAAAAATTCAGATCGAGGATCTAACAGAACTCGCCGTGAAGACTGGCGAA
CAGTTCATACAGAGTCTTTTACGACTCAATGACAAGAAGAAAATCTTCGTCAACATGGTGGAGCACGACA
CTCTCGTCTACTCCAAGAATATCAAAGATACAGTCTCAGAAGACCAAAGGGCTATTGAGACTTTTCAACA
AAGGGTAATATCGGGAAACCTCCTCGGATTCCATTGCCCAGCTATCTGTCACTTCATCAAAAGGACAGTA
GAAAAGGAAGGTGGCACCTACAAATGCCATCATTGCGATAAAGGAAAGGCTATCGTTCAAGATGCCCCTG
CCGACAGTGGTCCCAAAGATGGACCCCCACCCACGAGGAGCATCGTGGAAAAAGAAGACGTTCCAACCAC
GTCTTCAAAGCAAGTGGATTGATGTGATATCTCCACTGACGTAAGGGATGACGCACAATCCCACTATCCT
TCGCAAGACCCTTCCTCTATATAAGGAAGTTCATTTCATTTGGAGAGGACTCCGGTATTTTTACAACAAT
TACCACAACAAAACAAACAACAAACAACATTACAATTTACTATTCTAGTCGAAATGCCCAAGAAGAAGAG
GAAGGTGGACAAGAAGTACTCCATTGGGCTCGCTATCGGCACAAACAGCGTCGGCTGGGCCGTCATTACG
GACGAGTACAAGGTGCCGAGCAAAAAATTCAAAGTTCTGGGCAATACCGATCGCCACAGCATAAAGAAGA
ACCTCATTGGCGCCCTCCTGTTCGACTCCGGGGAAACGGCCGAAGCCACGCGGCTCAAAAGAACAGCACG
GCGCAGATATACCCGCAGAAAGAATCGGATCTGCTACCTGCAGGAGATCTTTAGTAATGAGATGGCTAAG
GTGGATGACTCTTTCTTCCATAGGCTGGAGGAGTCCTTTTTGGTGGAGGAGGATAAAAAGCACGAGCGCC
ACCCAATCTTTGGCAATATCGTGGACGAGGTGGCGTACCATGAAAAGTACCCAACCATATATCATCTGAG
GAAGAAGCTTGTAGACAGTACTGATAAGGCTGACTTGCGGTTGATCTATCTCGCGCTGGCGCATATGATC
AAATTTCGGGGACACTTCCTCATCGAGGGGGACCTGAACCCAGACAACAGCGATGTCGACAAACTCTTTA
TCCAACTGGTTCAGACTTACAATCAGCTTTTCGAAGAGAACCCGATCAACGCATCCGGAGTTGACGCCAA
AGCAATCCTGAGCGCTAGGCTGTCCAAATCCCGGCGGCTCGAAAACCTCATCGCACAGCTCCCTGGGGAG
AAGAAGAACGGCCTGTTTGGTAATCTTATCGCCCTGTCACTCGGGCTGACCCCCAACTTTAAATCTAACT
TCGACCTGGCCGAAGATGCCAAGCTTCAACTGAGCAAAGACACCTACGATGATGATCTCGACAATCTGCT
GGCCCAGATCGGCGACCAGTACGCAGACCTTTTTTTGGCGGCAAAGAACCTGTCAGACGCCATTCTGCTG
AGTGATATTCTGCGAGTGAACACGGAGATCACCAAAGCTCCGCTGAGCGCTAGTATGATCAAGCGCTATG
ATGAGCACCACCAAGACTTGACTTTGCTGAAGGCCCTTGTCAGACAGCAACTGCCTGAGAAGTACAAGGA
AATTTTCTTCGATCAGTCTAAAAATGGCTACGCCGGATACATTGACGGCGGAGCAAGCCAGGAGGAATTT
TACAAATTTATTAAGCCCATCTTGGAAAAAATGGACGGCACCGAGGAGCTGCTGGTAAAGCTTAACAGAG
AAGATCTGTTGCGCAAACAGCGCACTTTCGACAATGGAAGCATCCCCCACCAGATTCACCTGGGCGAACT
GCACGCTATCCTCAGGCGGCAAGAGGATTTCTACCCCTTTTTGAAAGATAACAGGGAAAAGATTGAGAAA
ATCCTCACATTTCGGATACCCTACTATGTAGGCCCCCTCGCCCGGGGAAATTCCAGATTCGCGTGGATGA
CTCGCAAATCAGAAGAGACTATCACTCCCTGGAACTTCGAGGAAGTCGTGGATAAGGGGGCCTCTGCCCA
GTCCTTCATCGAAAGGATGACTAACTTTGATAAAAATCTGCCTAACGAAAAGGTGCTTCCTAAACACTCT
CTGCTGTACGAGTACTTCACAGTTTATAACGAGCTCACCAAGGTCAAATACGTCACAGAAGGGATGAGAA
AGCCAGCATTCCTGTCTGGAGAGCAGAAGAAAGCTATCGTGGACCTCCTCTTCAAGACGAACCGGAAAGT
TACCGTGAAACAGCTCAAAGAAGATTATTTCAAAAAGATTGAATGTTTCGACTCTGTTGAAATCAGCGGA
GTGGAGGATCGCTTCAACGCATCCCTGGGAACGTATCACGATCTCCTGAAAATCATTAAAGACAAGGACT
TCCTGGACAATGAGGAGAACGAGGACATTCTTGAGGACATTGTCCTCACCCTTACGTTGTTTGAAGATAG
GGAGATGATTGAAGAACGCTTGAAAACTTACGCTCATCTCTTCGACGACAAAGTCATGAAACAGCTCAAG
AGGCGCCGATATACAGGATGGGGGCGGCTGTCAAGAAAACTGATCAATGGGATCCGAGACAAGCAGAGTG
GAAAGACAATCCTGGATTTTCTTAAGTCCGATGGATTTGCCAACCGGAACTTCATGCAGTTGATCCATGA
TGACTCTCTCACCTTTAAGGAGGACATCCAGAAAGCACAAGTTTCTGGCCAGGGGGACAGTCTCCACGAG
CACATCGCTAATCTTGCAGGTAGCCCAGCTATCAAAAAGGGAATACTGCAGACCGTTAAGGTCGTGGATG
AACTCGTCAAAGTAATGGGAAGGCATAAGCCCGAGAATATCGTTATCGAGATGGCCCGAGAGAACCAAAC
TACCCAGAAGGGACAGAAGAACAGTAGGGAAAGGATGAAGAGGATTGAAGAGGGTATAAAAGAACTGGGG
TCCCAAATCCTTAAGGAACACCCAGTTGAAAACACCCAGCTTCAGAATGAGAAGCTCTACCTGTACTACC
TGCAGAACGGCAGGGACATGTACGTGGATCAGGAACTGGACATCAATCGGCTCTCCGACTACGACGTGGA
TGCCATCGTGCCCCAGTCTTTTCTCAAAGATGATTCTATTGATAATAAAGTGTTGACAAGATCCGATAAA
AATAGAGGGAAGAGTGATAACGTCCCCTCAGAAGAAGTTGTCAAGAAAATGAAAAATTATTGGCGGCAGC
TGCTGAACGCCAAACTGATCACACAACGGAAGTTCGATAATCTGACTAAGGCTGAACGAGGTGGCCTGTC
TGAGTTGGATAAAGCCGGCTTCATCAAAAGGCAGCTTGTTGAGACACGCCAGATCACCAAGCACGTGGCC
CAAATTCTCGATTCACGCATGAACACCAAGTACGATGAAAATGACAAACTGATTCGAGAGGTGAAAGTTA
TTACTCTGAAGTCTAAGCTGGTTTCAGATTTCAGAAAGGACTTTCAGTTTTATAAGGTGAGAGAGATCAA
CAATTACCACCATGCGCATGATGCCTACCTGAATGCAGTGGTAGGCACTGCACTTATCAAAAAATATCCC
AAGCTTGAATCTGAATTTGTTTACGGAGACTATAAAGTGTACGATGTTAGGAAAATGATCGCAAAGTCTG
AGCAGGAAATAGGCAAGGCCACCGCTAAGTACTTCTTTTACAGCAATATTATGAATTTTTTCAAGACCGA
GATTACACTGGCCAATGGAGAGATTCGGAAGCGACCACTTATCGAAACAAACGGAGAAACAGGAGAAATC
GTGTGGGACAAGGGTAGGGATTTCGCGACAGTCCGGAAGGTCCTGTCCATGCCGCAGGTGAACATCGTTA
AAAAGACCGAAGTACAGACCGGAGGCTTCTCCAAGGAAAGTATCCTCCCGAAAAGGAACAGCGACAAGCT
GATCGCACGCAAAAAAGATTGGGACCCCAAGAAATACGGCGGATTCGATTCTCCTACAGTCGCTTACAGT
GTACTGGTTGTGGCCAAAGTGGAGAAAGGGAAGTCTAAAAAACTCAAAAGCGTCAAGGAACTGCTGGGCA
TCACAATCATGGAGCGATCAAGCTTCGAAAAAAACCCCATCGACTTTCTCGAGGCGAAAGGATATAAAGA
GGTCAAAAAAGACCTCATCATTAAGCTTCCCAAGTACTCTCTCTTTGAGCTTGAAAACGGCCGGAAACGA
ATGCTCGCTAGTGCGGGCGAGCTGCAGAAAGGTAACGAGCTGGCACTGCCCTCTAAATACGTTAATTTCT
TGTATCTGGCCAGCCACTATGAAAAGCTCAAAGGATCTCCCGAAGATAATGAGCAGAAGCAGCTGTTCGT
GGAACAACACAAACACTACCTTGATGAGATCATCGAGCAAATAAGCGAATTCTCCAAAAGAGTGATCCTC
GCCGACGCTAACCTCGATAAGGTGCTTTCTGCTTACAATAAGCACAGGGATAAGCCCATCAGGGAGCAGG
CAGAAAACATTATCCACTTGTTTACTCTGACCAACTTGGGCGCGCCTGCAGCCTTCAAGTACTTCGACAC
CACCATAGACAGAAAGCGGTACACCTCTACAAAGGAGGTCCTGGACGCCACACTGATTCATCAGTCAATT
ACGGGGCTCTATGAAACAAGAATCGACCTCTCTCAGCTCGGTGGAGACAGCAGGGCTGATTCGCCCAAGA
AGAAGAGGAAGGTGGGTAATTCTAAGACTCTTAGACTTTTTGGTGTTAATATGGAATGTTAGGCTTGGAA
TGGATCTTCGATCCCGATCGTTCAAACATTTGGCAATAAAGTTTCTTAAGATTGAATCCTGTTGCCGGTC
TTGCGACGATTATCATATAATTTCTGTTGAATTACGTTAAGCATGTAATAATTAACATGTAATGCATGAC
GTTATTTATGAGATGGGTTTTTATGATTAGAGTCCCGCAATTATACATTTAATACGCGATAGAAAACAAA
ATATAGCGCGCAAACTAGGATAAATTATCGCGCGCGGTGTCATCTATGTTACTAGATCGGGAATTGCCAA
GCTAATTCTTGAAGACGAAAGGGCCTCGTGATACGCCTATTTTTATAGGTTAATGTCATGATAATAATGG
TTTCTTAGACGTCAGGTGGCACTTTTCGGGGAAATGTGCGCGGAACCCCTATTTGTTTATTTTTCTAAAT
ACATTCAAATATGTATCCGCTCATGAGACAATAACCCTGATAAATGCTTCAATAATGGGACCGACTCGCG
CTTGAGACGAAGCTTGACAGGATATATTGGCGGGTAAACCTAAGAGAAAAGAGCGTTTATTAGAATAATC
GGATATTTAAAAGGGCGTGAAAAGGTTTATCCGTTCGTCCATTTGTATGTGCATGCCAACCACAGGGTTC
CCCTCGGGATCAAAGTACTTTGATCCAACCCCTCCGCTGCTATAGTGCAGTCGGCTTCTGACGTTCAGTG
CAGCCGTCATCTGAAAACGACATGTCGCACAAGTCCTAAGTTACGCGACAGGCTGCCGCCCTGCCCTTTT
CCTGGCGTTTTCTTGTCGCGTGTTTTAGTCGCATAAAGTAGAATACTTGCGACTAGAACCGGAGACATTA
CGCCATGAACAAGAGCGCCGCCGCTGGCCTGCTGGGCTATGCCCGCGTCAGCACCGACGACCAGGACTTG
ACCAACCAACGGGCCGAACTGCACGCGGCCGGCTGCACCAAGCTGTTTTCCGAGAAGATCACCGGCACCA
GGCGCGACCGCCCGGAGCTGGCCAGGATGCTTGACCACCTACGCCCTGGCGACGTTGTGACAGTGACCAG
GCTAGACCGCCTGGCCCGCAGCACCCGCGACCTACTGGACATTGCCGAGCGCATCCAGGAGGCCGGCGCG
GGCCTGCGTAGCCTGGCAGAGCCGTGGGCCGACACCACCACGCCGGCCGGCCGCATGGTGTTGACCGTGT
TCGCCGGCATTGCCGAGTTCGAGCGTTCCCTAATCATCGACCGCACCCGGAGCGGGCGCGAGGCCGCCAA
GGCCCGAGGCGTGAAGTTTGGCCCCCGCCCTACCCTCACCCCGGCACAGATCGCGCACGCCCGCGAGCTG
ATCGACCAGGAAGGCCGCACCGTGAAAGAGGCGGCTGCACTGCTTGGCGTGCATCGCTCGACCCTGTACC
GCGCACTTGAGCGCAGCGAGGAAGTGACGCCCACCGAGGCCAGGCGGCGCGGTGCCTTCCGTGAGGACGC
ATTGACCGAGGCCGACGCCCTGGCGGCCGCCGAGAATGAACGCCAAGAGGAACAAGCATGAAACCGCACC
AGGACGGCCAGGACGAACCGTTTTTCATTACCGAAGAGATCGAGGCGGAGATGATCGCGGCCGGGTACGT
GTTCGAGCCGCCCGCGCACCTCTCAACCGTGCGGCTGCATGAAATCCTGGCCGGTTTGTCTGATGCCAAG
CTGGCGGCCTGGCCGGCCAGCTTGGCCGCTGAAGAAACCGAGCGCCGCCGTCTAAAAAGGTGATGTGTAT
TTGAGTAAAACAGCTTGCGTCATGCGGTCGCTGCGTATATGATGCGATGAGTAAATAAACAAATACGCAA
GGGGAACGCATGAAGGTTATCGCTGTACTTAACCAGAAAGGCGGGTCAGGCAAGACGACCATCGCAACCC
ATCTAGCCCGCGCCCTGCAACTCGCCGGGGCCGATGTTCTGTTAGTCGATTCCGATCCCCAGGGCAGTGC
CCGCGATTGGGCGGCCGTGCGGGAAGATCAACCGCTAACCGTTGTCGGCATCGACCGCCCGACGATTGAC
CGCGACGTGAAGGCCATCGGCCGGCGCGACTTCGTAGTGATCGACGGAGCGCCCCAGGCGGCGGACTTGG
CTGTGTCCGCGATCAAGGCAGCCGACTTCGTGCTGATTCCGGTGCAGCCAAGCCCTTACGACATATGGGC
CACCGCCGACCTGGTGGAGCTGGTTAAGCAGCGCATTGAGGTCACGGATGGAAGGCTACAAGCGGCCTTT
GTCGTGTCGCGGGCGATCAAAGGCACGCGCATCGGCGGTGAGGTTGCCGAGGCGCTGGCCGGGTACGAGC
TGCCCATTCTTGAGTCCCGTATCACGCAGCGCGTGAGCTACCCAGGCACTGCCGCCGCCGGCACAACCGT
TCTTGAATCAGAACCCGAGGGCGACGCTGCCCGCGAGGTCCAGGCGCTGGCCGCTGAAATTAAATCAAAA
CTCATTTGAGTTAATGAGGTAAAGAGAAAATGAGCAAAAGCACAAACACGCTAAGTGCCGGCCGTCCGAG
CGCACGCAGCAGCAAGGCTGCAACGTTGGCCAGCCTGGCAGACACGCCAGCCATGAAGCGGGTCAACTTT
CAGTTGCCGGCGGAGGATCACACCAAGCTGAAGATGTACGCGGTACGCCAAGGCAAGACCATTACCGAGC
TGCTATCTGAATACATCGCGCAGCTACCAGAGTAAATGAGCAAATGAATAAATGAGTAGATGAATTTTAG
CGGCTAAAGGAGGCGGCATGGAAAATCAAGAACAACCAGGCACCGACGCCGTGGAATGCCCCATGTGTGG
AGGAACGGGCGGTTGGCCAGGCGTAAGCGGCTGGGTTGCCTGCCGGCCCTGCAATGGCACTGGAACCCCC
AAGCCCGAGGAATCGGCGTGAGCGGTCGCAAACCATCCGGCCCGGTACAAATCGGCGCGGCGCTGGGTGA
TGACCTGGTGGAGAAGTTGAAGGCCGCGCAGGCCGCCCAGCGGCAACGCATCGAGGCAGAAGCACGCCCC
GGTGAATCGTGGCAAGCGGCCGCTGATCGAATCCGCAAAGAATCCCGGCAACCGCCGGCAGCCGGTGCGC
CGTCGATTAGGAAGCCGCCCAAGGGCGACGAGCAACCAGATTTTTTCGTTCCGATGCTCTATGACGTGGG
CACCCGCGATAGTCGCAGCATCATGGACGTGGCCGTTTTCCGTCTGTCGAAGCGTGACCGACGAGCTGGC
GAGGTGATCCGCTACGAGCTTCCAGACGGGCACGTAGAGGTTTCCGCAGGGCCGGCCGGCATGGCCAGTG
TGTGGGATTACGACCTGGTACTGATGGCGGTTTCCCATCTAACCGAATCCATGAACCGATACCGGGAAGG
GAAGGGAGACAAGCCCGGCCGCGTGTTCCGTCCACACGTTGCGGACGTACTCAAGTTCTGCCGGCGAGCC
GATGGCGGAAAGCAGAAAGACGACCTGGTAGAAACCTGCATTCGGTTAAACACCACGCACGTTGCCATGC
AGCGTACGAAGAAGGCCAAGAACGGCCGCCTGGTGACGGTATCCGAGGGTGAAGCCTTGATTAGCCGCTA
CAAGATCGTAAAGAGCGAAACCGGGCGGCCGGAGTACATCGAGATCGAGCTAGCTGATTGGATGTACCGC
GAGATCACAGAAGGCAAGAACCCGGACGTGCTGACGGTTCACCCCGATTACTTTTTGATCGATCCCGGCA
TCGGCCGTTTTCTCTACCGCCTGGCACGCCGCGCCGCAGGCAAGGCAGAAGCCAGATGGTTGTTCAAGAC
GATCTACGAACGCAGTGGCAGCGCCGGAGAGTTCAAGAAGTTCTGTTTCACCGTGCGCAAGCTGATCGGG
TCAAATGACCTGCCGGAGTACGATTTGAAGGAGGAGGCGGGGCAGGCTGGCCCGATCCTAGTCATGCGCT
ACCGCAACCTGATCGAGGGCGAAGCATCCGCCGGTTCCTAATGTACGGAGCAGATGCTAGGGCAAATTGC
CCTAGCAGGGGAAAAAGGTCGAAAAGGACTCTTTCCTGTGGATAGCACGTACATTGGGAACCCAAAGCCG
TACATTGGGAACCGGAACCCGTACATTGGGAACCCAAAGCCGTACATTGGGAACCGGTCACACATGTAAG
TGACTGATATAAAAGAGAAAAAAGGCGATTTTTCCGCCTAAAACTCTTTAAAACTTATTAAAACTCTTAA
AACCCGCCTGGCCTGTGCATAACTGTCTGGCCAGCGCACAGCCGAAGAGCTGCAAAAAGCGCCTACCCTT
CGGTCGCTGCGCTCCCTACGCCCCGCCGCTTCGCGTCGGCCTATCGCGGCCGCTGGCCGCTCAAAAATGG
CTGGCCTACGGCCAGGCAATCTACCAGGGCGCGGACAAGCCGCGCCGTCGCCACTCGACCGCCGGCGCCC
ACATCAAGGCACCCTGCCTCGCGCGTTTCGGTGATGACGGTGAAAACCTCTGACACATGCAGCTCCCGGT
GACGGTCACAGCTTGTCTGTAAGCGGATGCCGGGAGCAGACAAGCCCGTCAGGGCGCGTCAGCGGGTGTT
GGCGGGTGTCGGGGCGCAGCCATGACCCAGTCACGTAGCGATAGCGGAGTGTATACTGGCTTAACTATGC
GGCATCAGAGCAGATTGTACTGAGAGTGCACCATATGCGGTGTGAAATACCGCACAGATGCGTAAGGAGA
AAATACCGCATCAGGCGCTCTTCCGCTTCCTCGCTCACTGACTCGCTGCGCTCGGTCGTTCGGCTGCGGC
GAGCGGTATCAGCTCACTCAAAGGCGGTAATACGGTTATCCACAGAATCAGGGGATAACGCAGGAAAGAA
CATGTGAGCAAAAGGCCAGCAAAAGGCCAGGAACCGTAAAAAGGCCGCGTTGCTGGCGTTTTTCCATAGG
CTCCGCCCCCCTGACGAGCATCACAAAAATCGACGCTCAAGTCAGAGGTGGCGAAACCCGACAGGACTAT
AAAGATACCAGGCGTTTCCCCCTGGAAGCTCCCTCGTGCGCTCTCCTGTTCCGACCCTGCCGCTTACCGG
ATACCTGTCCGCCTTTCTCCCTTCGGGAAGCGTGGCGCTTTCTCATAGCTCACGCTGTAGGTATCTCAGT
TCGGTGTAGGTCGTTCGCTCCAAGCTGGGCTGTGTGCACGAACCCCCCGTTCAGCCCGACCGCTGCGCCT
TATCCGGTAACTATCGTCTTGAGTCCAACCCGGTAAGACACGACTTATCGCCACTGGCAGCAGCCACTGG
TAACAGGATTAGCAGAGCGAGGTATGTAGGCGGTGCTACAGAGTTCTTGAAGTGGTGGCCTAACTACGGC
TACACTAGAAGGACAGTATTTGGTATCTGCGCTCTGCTGAAGCCAGTTACCTTCGGAAAAAGAGTTGGTA
GCTCTTGATCCGGCAAACAAACCACCGCTGGTAGCGGTGGTTTTTTTGTTTGCAAGCAGCAGATTACGCG
CAGAAAAAAAGGATCTCAAGAAGATCCTTTGATCTTTTCTACGGGGTCTGACGCTCAGTGGAACGAAAAC
TCACGTTAAGGGATTTTGGTCATGCATTCTAGGTGATTAGAAAAACTCATCGAGCATCAAATGAAACTGC
AATTTATTCATATCAGGATTATCAATACCATATTTTTGAAAAAGCCGTTTCTGTAATGAAGGAGAAAACT
CACCGAGGCAGTTCCATAGGATGGCAAGATCCTGGTATCGGTCTGCGATTCCGACTCGTCCAACATCAAT
ACAACCTATTAATTTCCCCTCGTCAAAAATAAGGTTATCAAGTGAGAAATCACCATGAGTGACGACTGAA
TCCGGTGAGAATGGCAAAAGTTTATGCATTTCTTTCCAGACTTGTTCAACAGGCCAGCCATTACGCTCGT
CATCAAAATCACTCGCATCAACCAAACCGTTATTCATTCGTGATTGCGCCTGAGCGAGTCGAAATACGCG
ATCGCTGTTAAAAGGACAATTACAAACAGGAATCGAATGCAACCGGCGCAGGAACACTGCCAGCGCATCA
ACAATATTTTCACCTGAATCAGGATATTCTTCTAATACCTGGAATGCTGTTTTCCCTGGGATCGCAGTGG
TGAGTAACCATGCATCATCAGGAGTACGGATAAAATGCTTGATGGTCGGAAGAGGCATAAATTCCGTCAG
CCAGTTTAGTCTGACCATCTCATCTGTAACATCATTGGCAACGCTACCTTTGCCATGTTTCAGAAACAAC
TCTGGCGCATCGGGCTTCCCATACAATCGGTAGATTGTCGCACCTGATTGCCCGACATTATCGCGAGCCC
ATTTATACCCATATAAATCAGCATCCATGTTGGAATTTAATCGCGGCCTTGAGCAAGACGTTTCCCGTTG
AATATGGCTCATAACAGAACTTATTATTTCCTTCCTCTTTTCTACAGTATTTAAAGATACCCCAAGAAGC
TAATTATAACAAGACGAACTCCAATTCACTGTTCCTTGCATTCTAAAACCTTAAATACCAGAAAACAGCT
TTTTCAAAGTTGTTTTCAAAGTTGGCGTATAACATAGTATCGACGGAGCCGATTTTGAAACCGCGGTGAT
CACAGGCAGCAACGCTCTGTCATCGTTACAATCAACATGCTACCCTCCGCGAGATCATCCGTGTTTCAAA
CCCGGCAGCTTAGTTGCCGTTCTTCCGAATAGCATCGGTAACATGAGCAAAGTCTGCCGCCTTACAACGG
CTCTCCCGCTGACGCCGTCCCGGACTGATGGGCTGCCTGTATCGAGTGGTGATTTTGTGCCGAGCTGCCG
GTCGGGGAGCTGTTGGCTGGCTGGTGGCAGGATATATTGTGGTGTAAACATAACAAGCTTCGTCTCAGTC
A
Features (pLannotate 1.2.2; 16 found; start..end, strand, type, name):
    616..960     +  promoter       CaMV 35S promoter: strong constitutive promoter from cauliflower mosaic virus
    913..959     +  promoter       minimal CaMV 35S promoter: minimal 35S promoter from cauliflower mosaic virus
    992..1017    +  misc_feature   TMV Ω (fragment): translational enhancer from the tobacco mosaic virus 5'-leader sequence (Gallie et al., 1988)
   1056..5158    +  CDS            Cas9 (fragment): Cas9 (Csn1) endonuclease from the Streptococcus pyogenes Type II CRISPR/Cas system generates RNA-guided double strand breaks in DNA
   5266..5518    +  terminator     NOS terminator: nopaline synthase terminator and poly(A) signal
   5639..5726    +  promoter       AmpR promoter (fragment): bla
   5755..5779    +  misc_feature   RB T-DNA repeat: right border repeat from nopaline C58 T-DNA
   6119..6520    +  CDS            Y4CG_SINFN (fragment): Protein inferred from homology: Swiss-Prot protein existence level 3. From Sinorhizobium fredii (strain NBRC 101917 / NGR234).
   7080..7709    +  CDS            pVS1 StaA: stability protein from the Pseudomonas plasmid pVS1 (Heeb et al., 2000)
   8138..9211    +  CDS            pVS1 RepA: replication protein from the Pseudomonas plasmid pVS1 (Heeb et al., 2000)
   9277..9471    +  rep_origin     pVS1 oriV: origin of replication for the Pseudomonas plasmid pVS1 (Heeb et al., 2000)
   9674..9713    +  CDS            rop (fragment): Rop protein, which maintains plasmids at low copy number; rop
   9815..9955    +  misc_feature   bom: basis of mobility region from pBR322
  10141..10729   -  rep_origin     ori: high-copy-number ColE1/pMB1/pBR322/pUC origin of replication
  10817..11632   -  CDS            KanR: aminoglycoside phosphotransferase; aph(3')-Ia; confers resistance to kanamycin in bacteria or G418 (Geneticin®) in eukaryotes
  12065..12089   +  misc_feature   LB T-DNA repeat: left border repeat from nopaline C58 T-DNA
