[The description below was written by a language model from this plasmid's Addgene catalogue record, the feature table of its GenBank file and pLannotate feature annotations shown in this document.]
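Description:
pEGB 35s:dCas:BRD:tNos (GB1172) is a GoldenBraid-standard plant binary vector carrying a single assembled transcriptional unit for a dCas9-based transcriptional repressor. The backbone is pDGB3alpha2, a pCambia1302-derived destination vector. It combines a high-copy ColE1/pUC-type origin with a bom site for propagation in E. coli and the pVS1 replicon (oriV, RepA and the StaA stability protein), which allows maintenance in Agrobacterium. Selection in bacteria is by kanamycin through an aph(3')-Ia gene located outside the T-DNA. Nopaline-type left and right border repeats flank the cargo, so the unit can be delivered to plant cells by Agrobacterium-mediated transfer. No plant selectable marker is annotated within the borders.

The payload of about 5.7 kb is driven by the constitutive CaMV 35S promoter, followed by a fragment of the TMV Ω translational enhancer leader, and is terminated by the nopaline synthase terminator. The coding region is a human codon-optimised, nuclease-inactivated Streptococcus pyogenes Cas9 fused to the BRD transcriptional repressor domain. The automated annotation labels only the Cas9 portion, and the short gap between it and the terminator presumably holds the BRD domain, which is not annotated. A separate partial GenBank record of about 1 kb annotates only an SV40 nuclear localisation signal, and its position within the full plasmid is not given.

The unit was assembled by BsaI cloning that destroyed the flanking sites, as is typical of Golden Gate-style assembly. In the GoldenBraid scheme an alpha-level unit like this can be combined with guide RNA expression units in further assemblies. With such guides, the fusion is intended for programmable repression of target genes in plants rather than DNA cleavage.
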