Addgene plasmid #75401: pEGB 35s:dCas:BRD:tNos (GB1172)
Purpose: Transcriptional unit of (human codon optimized) inactivated Cas9 fused to the BRD Transcriptional Repressor
Depositing lab: Diego Orzaez. Depositing organization: Agencia Estatal Consejo Superior de Investigaciones Científicas, M.P. Publication: A modular toolbox for gRNA-Cas9 genome engineering in plants based on the GoldenBraid standard. Vazquez-Vilar M, Bernabe-Orts JM, Fernandez-Del-Carmen A, Ziarsolo P, Blanca J, Granell A, Orzaez D. Plant Methods. 2016 Feb 1;12:10. doi: 10.1186/s13007-016-0101-2. eCollection 2016. 101 PubMed 26839579.
Backbone
  Vector backbone: pDGB3alpha2
  Backbone manufacturer: self-made; derived from pCambia1302 generated at the Cambia Institute
  Backbone size w/o insert (bp): 6369
  Total vector size (bp): 12111
  Vector type: Plant Expression, CRISPR, Synthetic Biology
Growth in bacteria
  Bacterial resistance: Kanamycin, 50 μg/mL
  Growth temperature: 37°C
  Growth strain: DH5alpha
  Copy number: High Copy
Gene/Insert
  Gene/Insert name: dCas9:BRD
  Species: Synthetic
  Insert size (bp): 5742
  Promoter: 35S
  Cloning method: Restriction Enzyme; 5′ cloning site BsaI (destroyed during cloning); 3′ cloning site BsaI (destroyed during cloning)
  Sequencing primers: 5′ GGTGGCAGGATATATTGTGG
Terms and licenses: Academic/Nonprofit Terms; Industry Terms: Not Available to Industry
How to cite: pEGB 35s:dCas:BRD:tNos (GB1172) was a gift from Diego Orzaez (Addgene plasmid # 75401 ; http://n2t.net/addgene:75401 ; RRID:Addgene_75401)
