LOCUS       Exported 1017 bp ds-DNA linear SYN 24-MAY-2021
DEFINITION  Transcriptional unit of (human codon optimized) inactivated Cas9
            fused to the BRD Transcriptional Repressor.
ACCESSION   .
VERSION     .
KEYWORDS    pEGB 35s:dCas:BRD:tNos (GB1172)
SOURCE      synthetic DNA construct
  ORGANISM  synthetic DNA construct
REFERENCE   1 (bases 1 to 1017)
  AUTHORS   Vazquez-Vilar M, Bernabe-Orts JM, Fernandez-Del-Carmen A, Ziarsolo
            P, Blanca J, Granell A, Orzaez D
  TITLE     A modular toolbox for gRNA-Cas9 genome engineering in plants based
            on the GoldenBraid standard.
  JOURNAL   Plant Methods. 2016 Feb 1;12:10. doi: 10.1186/s13007-016-0101-2.
            eCollection 2016.
  PUBMED    26839579
REFERENCE   2 (bases 1 to 1017)
  AUTHORS   .
  TITLE     Direct Submission
  JOURNAL   Exported May 24, 2021 from SnapGene Server 1.1.58
            http://www.snapgene.com
FEATURES             Location/Qualifiers
     source          1..1017
                     /organism="synthetic DNA construct"
                     /mol_type="other DNA"
     CDS             96..116
                     /codon_start=1
                     /product="nuclear localization signal of SV40 (simian virus
                     40) large T antigen"
                     /label=SV40 NLS
                     /translation="PKKKRKV"
ORIGIN
        1 catttcattt ggagaggact ccggtatttt tacaacaatt accacaacaa aacaaacaac
       61 aaacaacatt acaatttact attctagtcg aaatgcccaa gaagaagagg aaggtggaca
      121 agaagtactc cattgggctc gctatcggca caaacagcgt cggctgggcc gtcattacgg
      181 acgagtacaa ggtgccgagc aaaaaattca aagttctggg caataccgat cgccacagca
      241 taaagaagaa cctcattggc gccctcctgt tcgactccgg ggaaacggcc gaagccacgc
      301 ggctcaaaag aacagcacgg cgcagatata cccgcagaaa gaatcggatc tgctacctgc
      361 aggagatctt tagtaatgag atggctaagg tggatgactc tttcttccat aggctggagg
      421 agtccttttt ggtggaggag gataaaaagc acgagcgcca cccaatcttt ggcaatatcg
      481 tggacgaggt ggcgtaccat gaaaagtacc caaccatata tcatctgagg aagaagcttg
      541 tagacagtac tgataaggct gacttgcggt tgatctatct cgcgctggcg catatgatca
      601 aatttcgggg acacttcctc atcgaggggg acctgaaccc agacaacagc gatgtcgaca
      661 aactctttat ccaactggtt cagacttaca atcagctttt cgaagagaac ccgatcaacg
      721 catccggagt tgacgccaaa gcaatcctga gcgctaggct gtccaaatcc cggcggctcg
      781 aaaacctcat cgcacagctc cctggggaga agaagaacgg cctgtttggt aatcttatcg
      841 ccctgtcact cgggctgacc cccaacttta aatctaactt cgacctggcc gaagatgcca
      901 agcttcaact gagcaaagac acctacgatg atgatctcga caatctgctg gcccagatcg
      961 gcgaccagta cgcagacctt tttttggcgg caaagaacct gtcagacgcc attctgc
//
