>Addgene plasmid #75401 | pEGB 35s:dCas:BRD:tNos (GB1172) | addgene partial sequence | sequence record 152480 | pBRforEco 5'-AATAGGCGTATCACGAGGC-3'
TTGGCAATTCCCGATCTAGTAACATAGATGACACCGCGCGCGATAATTTATCCTAGTTTGCGCGCTATAT
TTTGTTTTCTATCGCGTATTAAATGTATAATTGCGGGACTCTAATCATAAAAACCCATCTCATAAATAAC
GTCATGCATTACATGTTAATTATTACATGCTTAACGTAATTCAACAGAAATTATATGATAATCGTCGCAA
GACCGGCAACAGGATTCAATCTTAAGAAACTTTATTGCCAAATGTTTGAACGATCGGGATCGAAGATCCA
TTCCAAGCCTAACATTCCATATTAACACCAAAAAGTCTAAGAGTCTTAGAATTACCCACCTTCCTCTTCT
TCTTGGGCGAATCAGCCCTGCTGTCTCCACCGAGCTGAGAGAGGTCGATTCTTGTTTCATAGAGCCCCGT
AATTGACTGATGAATCAGTGTGGCGTCCAGGACCTCCTTTGTAGAGGTGTACCGCTTTCTGTCTATGGTG
GTGTCGAAGTACTTGAAGGCTGCAGGCGCGCCCAAGTTGGTCAGAGTAAACAAGTGGATAATGTTTTCTG
CCTGCTCCCTGATGGGCTTATCCCTGTGCTTATTGTAAGCAGAAAGCACCTTATCGAGGTTAGCGTCGGC
GAGGATCACTCTTTTGGAGAATTCGCTTATTTGCTCGATGATCTCATCAAGGTAGTGTTTGTGTTGTTCC
ACGAACAGCTGCTTCTGCTCATTATCTTCGGGAGATCCTTTGAGCTTTTCATAGTGGCTGGCCAGATACA
AGAAATTAACGTATTTAGAGGGCAGTGCCAGCTCGTTACCTTTCTGCAGCTCGCCCGCACTAGCGAGCAT
TCGTTTCCGGCCGTTTTCAAGCTCAAAGAGAGAGTACTTGGGAAGCTTAATGATGAGGTCTTTTTTGACC
TCTTTATATCCTTTCGCCTCGAGAAAGTCGATGGGGTTTTTTTCGAAGCTTGATCGCTCCATGATTGTGA
TGCCCAGCAGTTCCTTGACGCTTTTGAG
